Addgene plasmid #86228: Rab40b cds in pGem-T Easy
Purpose: Can be used for in situ hybridisation or other purposes
Depositing lab: Rob Parton. Depositing organization: University of Queensland, Institute for Molecular Bioscience. Publication: A plasmid library of full-length zebrafish rab proteins for in vivo cell biology. Hall TE, Martel N, Lo HP, Xiong Z, Parton RG. Cell Logist. 2017 Mar 1;7(1):e1301151. doi: 10.1080/21592799.2017.1301151. eCollection 2017. PubMed 28396820.
Backbone
  Vector backbone: pGemT easy
  Vector type: in situ probe/other
Growth in bacteria
  Bacterial resistance: Ampicillin, 100 μg/mL
  Growth temperature: 37°C
  Growth strain: DH5alpha
  Copy number: High Copy
Gene/Insert
  Gene/Insert name: Rab40b
  Species: D. rerio (zebrafish)
  Entrez Gene: rab40b (a.k.a. zgc:92926)
Terms and licenses: Academic/Nonprofit Terms; Industry Terms: Not Available to Industry
How to cite: Rab40b cds in pGem-T Easy was a gift from Rob Parton (Addgene plasmid # 86228 ; http://n2t.net/addgene:86228 ; RRID:Addgene_86228)
