[The description below was written by a language model from this plasmid's Addgene catalogue record and pLannotate feature annotations shown in this document.]
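Description:
Rab40b cds in pGem-T Easy is a small (3,905 bp) bacterial cloning plasmid carrying the coding sequence of zebrafish (Danio rerio) rab40b in the pGEM-T Easy backbone. It belongs to a library of full-length zebrafish Rab protein clones and is catalogued as an in situ probe/general-purpose vector. The plasmid replicates in E. coli at high copy number from a ColE1/pUC-type origin and is selected with ampicillin through the β-lactamase gene and its native promoter. An f1 phage origin is also present, which in principle permits production of single-stranded DNA.

The insert occupies roughly 840 bp in the forward orientation. The automated annotation labels it by similarity to human RAB40B, a Rab GTPase proposed to act as a substrate-recognition component of an Elongin-Cullin-SOCS-box ubiquitin ligase, but the catalogue entry identifies the sequence as the zebrafish orthologue. It sits within the cloning site that interrupts the lacZα fragment, alongside the lac promoter, lac operator and CAP binding site that normally support blue/white screening in this backbone. The short hornet peptide match just downstream of the insert is most likely a spurious hit to polylinker sequence.

The insert is flanked by opposing bacteriophage promoters, T7 upstream and SP6 downstream. Given the annotated orientation, in vitro transcription from T7 should yield sense RNA and transcription from SP6 antisense RNA, the latter being what is needed for a riboprobe to detect rab40b mRNA by in situ hybridisation. There is no eukaryotic promoter, tag or reporter, so the plasmid is not an expression construct. Besides probe synthesis, it serves as a sequence-defined template for subcloning the coding sequence into other vectors.
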