Features (pLannotate 1.2.2; 14 found; start..end, strand, type, name):
    328..485     -  CDS            lacZα (fragment): LacZα fragment of β-galactosidase; lacZ fragment
    488..506     +  promoter       T7 promoter: promoter for bacteriophage T7 RNA polymerase
    600..1436    +  CDS            RAB40B: RB40B_HUMAN - Also known as SEC4L. Experimental evidence at protein level: Swiss-Prot protein existence level 1. May be a substrate-recognition component of a SCF-like ECS (Elongin-Cullin-SOCS-box protein) E3 ubiquitin ligase complex which mediates the ubiquitination and subsequent proteasomal degradation of target proteins. From Homo sapiens (Human).
   1460..1522    -  CDS            VESPI_VESMG (fragment): Experimental evidence at protein level: Swiss-Prot protein existence level 1. Shows contractile activity on isolated ileum smooth muscle. From Vespa magnifica (Hornet).
   1534..1552    -  promoter       SP6 promoter: promoter for bacteriophage SP6 RNA polymerase
   1594..1610    -  protein_bind   lac operator: The lac repressor binds to the lac operator to inhibit transcription in E. coli. This inhibition can be relieved by adding lactose or isopropyl-β-D-thiogalactopyranoside (IPTG). lac repressor encoded by lacI
   1618..1648    -  promoter       lac promoter: promoter for the E. coli lac operon
   1663..1684    -  protein_bind   CAP binding site: CAP binding activates transcription in the presence of cAMP. E. coli catabolite activator protein
   1697..1789    -  CDS            lacI (fragment): lac repressor; lacI; The lac repressor binds to the lac operator to inhibit transcription in E. coli. This inhibition can be relieved by adding lactose or isopropyl-β-D-thiogalactopyranoside (IPTG).
   1972..2560    -  rep_origin     ori: high-copy-number ColE1/pMB1/pBR322/pUC origin of replication
   2731..3591    -  CDS            AmpR: β-lactamase; bla; confers resistance to ampicillin, carbenicillin, and related antibiotics
   3592..3696    -  promoter       AmpR promoter: bla
   3723..3773    +  misc_feature   bom (fragment): basis of mobility region from pBR322
   3801..324     -  rep_origin     f1 ori (across the origin) (sequence partly withheld): f1 bacteriophage origin of replication; arrow indicates direction of (+) strand synthesis
>Addgene plasmid #86228 | Rab40b cds in pGem-T Easy | depositor full sequence | sequence record 173820 | Rab40b cds in pGem-T Easy sequence 3905 bps
TTGTTCCAGTTTGGAACAAGAGTCCACTATTAAAGAACGTGGACTCCAACGTCAAAGG
[49 nt withheld, positions 59-107]
T
[91 nt withheld, positions 109-199]
G
[124 nt withheld, positions 201-324]
CCATTCGCCATTCAGGCTGCGCAACTGTTGGGAAGGGCGATCGGTGCGGGCCTCTTCGCTATTACGCCAG
CTGGCGAAAGGGGGATGTGCTGCAAGGCGATTAAGTTGGGTAACGCCAGGGTTTTCCCAGTCACGACGTT
GTAAAACGACGGCCAGTGAATTGTAATACGACTCACTATAGGGCGAATTGGGCCCGACGTCGCATGCTCC
CGGCCGCCATGGCGGCCGCGGGAATTCGATTATGTACCAGTATGGGTCATCGGGCTGATGTGAAGATGAA
CCACAGGAGCAGCCCAGCAAAAGCTTATGATTTTCTTCTGAAATTCCTACTGGTTGGAGACAGTGATGTG
GGGAAAGGGGAAATACTGGCCAGTCTTCAGGATGGGTCCAGTGAGTCACCCTATGGATACAACATGGGAA
TCGACTACAAGACTACTACCATTCTCCTGGATGGACGCAGGGTTAAGCTTCAACTGTGGGACACCTCAGG
ACAAGGCAGATTCTGTACCATATTCCGCTCCTATTCCAGAGGAGCACAGGGAGTCATCCTTGTTTATGAC
ATCACAAACCGGTGGTCTTTCGACGGCATCGACAGATGGATTAAAGAGATTGATGAGCATGCACCAGGTG
TCCCCAAGATCCTGGTGGGCAACAGGCTTCATCTGGCCTATAAGCGTCAGGTGACCACCGAACATGCGCA
GGCCTTTGCAGAGCGATTGGGCGTCACGTTTTTTGAGGTCAGCCCTCTCTGTAACTTCAACATCACCGAG
TCCTTCACTGAACTGGCCCGCATTGTGCTCATGAGGCACGGCATGGAGCGACTCTGGAGACCCAATAAAG
TGTTGAGTCTGCAGGACCTGTGCTGCCGTTCTATCGTTTCCTGCACTCCAGTGCATCTCGTGGACAAACT
TCCCCTTCCTGTTGCCTTAAAGAGTCATCTGAAGTCCTTTTCCATGGCTAACGGCCTGGTCAACACCAGG
ATGATGCACGGCCGTTCCTATTCGGTCATACCTAGCAGTGCTAAAAAACGGAACGGAACCAAAAAATCCA
AAATCATCTATCCTCCACTGAGCCCATCCCAGCACTGCGCACGGACAAGCTGCAAGATTTCATAGATTGA
TGCAGTCGCAATCACTAGTGAATTCGCGGCCGCCTGCAGGTCGACCATATGGGAGAGCTCCCAACGCGTT
GGATGCATAGCTTGAGTATTCTATAGTGTCACCTAAATAGCTTGGCGTAATCATGGTCATAGCTGTTTCC
TGTGTGAAATTGTTATCCGCTCACAATTCCACACAACATACGAGCCGGAAGCATAAAGTGTAAAGCCTGG
GGTGCCTAATGAGTGAGCTAACTCACATTAATTGCGTTGCGCTCACTGCCCGCTTTCCAGTCGGGAAACC
TGTCGTGCCAGCTGCATTAATGAATCGGCCAACGCGCGGGGAGAGGCGGTTTGCGTATTGGGCGCTCTTC
CGCTTCCTCGCTCACTGACTCGCTGCGCTCGGTCGTTCGGCTGCGGCGAGCGGTATCAGCTCACTCAAAG
GCGGTAATACGGTTATCCACAGAATCAGGGGATAACGCAGGAAAGAACATGTGAGCAAAAGGCCAGCAAA
AGGCCAGGAACCGTAAAAAGGCCGCGTTGCTGGCGTTTTTCCATAGGCTCCGCCCCCCTGACGAGCATCA
CAAAAATCGACGCTCAAGTCAGAGGTGGCGAAACCCGACAGGACTATAAAGATACCAGGCGTTTCCCCCT
GGAAGCTCCCTCGTGCGCTCTCCTGTTCCGACCCTGCCGCTTACCGGATACCTGTCCGCCTTTCTCCCTT
CGGGAAGCGTGGCGCTTTCTCATAGCTCACGCTGTAGGTATCTCAGTTCGGTGTAGGTCGTTCGCTCCAA
GCTGGGCTGTGTGCACGAACCCCCCGTTCAGCCCGACCGCTGCGCCTTATCCGGTAACTATCGTCTTGAG
TCCAACCCGGTAAGACACGACTTATCGCCACTGGCAGCAGCCACTGGTAACAGGATTAGCAGAGCGAGGT
ATGTAGGCGGTGCTACAGAGTTCTTGAAGTGGTGGCCTAACTACGGCTACACTAGAAGAACAGTATTTGG
TATCTGCGCTCTGCTGAAGCCAGTTACCTTCGGAAAAAGAGTTGGTAGCTCTTGATCCGGCAAACAAACC
ACCGCTGGTAGCGGTGGTTTTTTTGTTTGCAAGCAGCAGATTACGCGCAGAAAAAAAGGATCTCAAGAAG
ATCCTTTGATCTTTTCTACGGGGTCTGACGCTCAGTGGAACGAAAACTCACGTTAAGGGATTTTGGTCAT
GAGATTATCAAAAAGGATCTTCACCTAGATCCTTTTAAATTAAAAATGAAGTTTTAAATCAATCTAAAGT
ATATATGAGTAAACTTGGTCTGACAGTTACCAATGCTTAATCAGTGAGGCACCTATCTCAGCGATCTGTC
TATTTCGTTCATCCATAGTTGCCTGACTCCCCGTCGTGTAGATAACTACGATACGGGAGGGCTTACCATC
TGGCCCCAGTGCTGCAATGATACCGCGAGACCCACGCTCACCGGCTCCAGATTTATCAGCAATAAACCAG
CCAGCCGGAAGGGCCGAGCGCAGAAGTGGTCCTGCAACTTTATCCGCCTCCATCCAGTCTATTAATTGTT
GCCGGGAAGCTAGAGTAAGTAGTTCGCCAGTTAATAGTTTGCGCAACGTTGTTGCCATTGCTACAGGCAT
CGTGGTGTCACGCTCGTCGTTTGGTATGGCTTCATTCAGCTCCGGTTCCCAACGATCAAGGCGAGTTACA
TGATCCCCCATGTTGTGCAAAAAAGCGGTTAGCTCCTTCGGTCCTCCGATCGTTGTCAGAAGTAAGTTGG
CCGCAGTGTTATCACTCATGGTTATGGCAGCACTGCATAATTCTCTTACTGTCATGCCATCCGTAAGATG
CTTTTCTGTGACTGGTGAGTACTCAACCAAGTCATTCTGAGAATAGTGTATGCGGCGACCGAGTTGCTCT
TGCCCGGCGTCAATACGGGATAATACCGCGCCACATAGCAGAACTTTAAAAGTGCTCATCATTGGAAAAC
GTTCTTCGGGGCGAAAACTCTCAAGGATCTTACCGCTGTTGAGATCCAGTTCGATGTAACCCACTCGTGC
ACCCAACTGATCTTCAGCATCTTTTACTTTCACCAGCGTTTCTGGGTGAGCAAAAACAGGAAGGCAAAAT
GCCGCAAAAAAGGGAATAAGGGCGACACGGAAATGTTGAATACTCATACTCTTCCTTTTTCAATATTATT
GAAGCATTTATCAGGGTTATTGTCTCATGAGCGGATACATATTTGAATGTATTTAGAAAAATAAACAAAT
AGGGGTTCCGCGCACATTTCCCCGAAAAGTGCCACCTGATGCGGTGTGAAATACCGCACAGATGCGTAAG
GAGAAAATACCGCATCAGGAAATTGTAAGCGTTAATATTTTGTTAAAATTCGCGTTAAATTTTTGTTAAA
TCAGCTCATTTTTTAACCAATAGGCCGAAATCGGCAAAATCCCTTATAAATCAAAAGAATAGACCGAGAT
AGGGTTGAGTG
